Addgene plasmid #133749: PWPXLD-EGFR-WT
Purpose: Wild-type EGFR tagged with HA cloned into lentiviral PWPXLD plasimd
Depositing lab: Chay Kuo. Depositing organization: Duke University. Publication: EGFR Signaling Termination via Numb Trafficking in Ependymal Progenitors Controls Postnatal Neurogenic Niche Differentiation. Abdi K, Neves G, Pyun J, Kiziltug E, Ahrens A, Kuo CT. Cell Rep. 2019 Aug 20;28(8):2012-2022.e4. doi: 10.1016/j.celrep.2019.07.056. PubMed 31433979.
Backbone
  Vector backbone: PWPXLD
  Backbone size w/o insert (bp): 10455
  Total vector size (bp): 14088
  Vector type: Mammalian Expression, Lentiviral
Growth in bacteria
  Bacterial resistance: Ampicillin, 100 μg/mL
  Growth temperature: 37°C
  Growth strain: NEB Stable
  Copy number: Unknown
Gene/Insert
  Gene/Insert name: Wild type EGFR-HA
  Species: H. sapiens (human)
  Insert size (bp): 3633
  GenBank ID: NM_005228
  Entrez Gene: EGFR (a.k.a. ERBB, ERBB1, ERRP, HER1, NISBD2, NNCIS, PIG61, mENA)
  Promoter: EF1-alpha
  Tag / fusion protein: HA tag (C terminal on insert)
  Cloning method: Restriction Enzyme; 5′ cloning site MLU1 (unknown if destroyed); 3′ cloning site SPE1 (unknown if destroyed)
  Sequencing primers: 5′ CAAGCCTCAGACAGTGGTTC; 3′ GCGTAAAAGGAGCAACATAG
Terms and licenses: Academic/Nonprofit Terms; Industry Terms: Not Available to Industry
How to cite: PWPXLD-EGFR-WT was a gift from Chay Kuo (Addgene plasmid # 133749 ; http://n2t.net/addgene:133749 ; RRID:Addgene_133749)
