[The description below was written by a language model from this plasmid's Addgene catalogue record and pLannotate feature annotations shown in this document.]
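Description:
PWPXLD-EGFR-WT is a lentiviral transfer plasmid for mammalian expression of wild-type human EGFR carrying a C-terminal HA epitope tag, built in the PWPXLD backbone. It is propagated in E. coli through a high-copy ColE1/pUC-type origin and selected with ampicillin via the β-lactamase gene. The record lists a recombination-limiting host strain, which is common for plasmids with repeated LTRs. The backbone also contains remnants of older vectors: fragments of the tetracycline resistance gene, bom and rop from pBR322, and an SV40 promoter followed by gpt fragments, the SV40 small t intron and an SV40 poly(A) signal. These lie outside the LTR-flanked region and would not be packaged.

The viral cassette runs from an annotated truncated HIV-1 5′ LTR through the Ψ packaging signal, a gag fragment and the Rev response element. These elements support packaging of the genomic RNA and its Rev-dependent nuclear export when packaging and envelope functions are supplied in trans. Downstream, the EF-1α promoter drives constitutive expression. It is followed by a cPPT/CTS element, which aids nuclear import of the reverse-transcribed genome, and then by the full EGFR coding sequence inserted between MluI and SpeI sites. After EGFR come a short polylinker remnant and an HA sequence, which the annotation matches only as a fragment of a 3xHA tag. A WPRE then enhances transcript stability and expression, and the self-inactivating ΔU3 3′ LTR silences LTR promoter activity after integration.

The sequenced record is 13,456 nt, somewhat shorter than the 14,088 bp stated in the catalogue. The construct is suited to stable delivery of HA-tagged EGFR into mammalian cells, and the associated work concerns EGFR signalling and trafficking in ependymal progenitors.
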