Features (pLannotate 1.2.2; 32 found; start..end, strand, type, name):
     77..177     +  CDS            Rev (fragment): human immunodeficiency virus 1 (HIV-1) Rev protein; rev; enhances nuclear export of unspliced and incompletely spliced viral mRNAs
    239..305     +  CDS            small t antigen (fragment): SV40 (simian virus 40) small t antigen
    312..1490    +  promoter       EF-1α promoter: strong constitutive promoter for human elongation factor EF-1α
   1538..1655    +  misc_feature   cPPT/CTS: central polypurine tract and central termination sequence of HIV-1
   1716..5345    +  CDS            EGFR (sequence partly withheld): EGFR_HUMAN - Also known as ERBB, ERBB1, HER1. Experimental evidence at protein level: Swiss-Prot protein existence level 1. (Microbial infection) Acts as a receptor for hepatitis C virus (HCV) in hepatocytes and facilitates its cell entry. Mediates HCV entry by promoting the formation of the CD81-CLDN1 receptor complexes that are essential for HCV entry and by enhancing membrane fusion of cells expressing HCV envelope glycoproteins. From Homo sapiens (Human).
   5348..5368    +  misc_feature   MCS (fragment): multiple cloning site
   5424..5451    +  CDS            3xHA (fragment): three tandem HA epitope tags
   5509..6097    +  misc_feature   WPRE: woodchuck hepatitis virus posttranscriptional regulatory element
   6165..6184    +  misc_feature   cPPT/CTS (fragment): central polypurine tract and central termination sequence of HIV-1
   6186..6419    +  LTR            3' LTR (ΔU3): self-inactivating 3' long terminal repeat (LTR) from HIV-1
   6444..6462    -  promoter       SP6 promoter: promoter for bacteriophage SP6 RNA polymerase
   6690..6969    +  CDS            TcR (fragment): tetracycline efflux protein; tet; confers resistance to tetracycline
   6970..7018    -  misc_feature   bom (fragment): basis of mobility region from pBR322
   7120..7155    -  CDS            rop (fragment): Rop protein, which maintains plasmids at low copy number; rop
   7250..7354    +  promoter       AmpR promoter: bla
   7355..8215    +  CDS            AmpR: β-lactamase; bla; confers resistance to ampicillin, carbenicillin, and related antibiotics
   8386..8974    +  rep_origin     ori: high-copy-number ColE1/pMB1/pBR322/pUC origin of replication
   9157..9213    +  CDS            lacI (fragment): lac repressor; lacI; The lac repressor binds to the lac operator to inhibit transcription in E. coli. This inhibition can be relieved by adding lactose or isopropyl-β-D-thiogalactopyranoside (IPTG).
   9220..9549    +  promoter       SV40 promoter: SV40 enhancer and early promoter
   9749..9868    +  CDS            gpt (fragment): XGPT_ECOLI - Also known as gpp, gxu. Experimental evidence at protein level: Swiss-Prot protein existence level 1. Purine salvage pathway enzyme that catalyzes the transfer of the ribosyl-5-phosphate group from 5-phospho-alpha-D-ribose 1- diphosphate (PRPP) to the N9 position of the 6-oxopurines guanine and xanthine to form the corresponding ribonucleotides GMP (guanosine 5'- monophosphate) and XMP (xanthosine 5'-monophosphate), with the release of PPi. To a lesser extent, also acts on hypoxanthine (PubMed:9100006, PubMed:3886014). Does not ribophosphorylate adenine (PubMed:3886014). From Esch
   9868..10203   +  CDS            gpt (fragment): XGPT_ECOLI - Also known as gpp, gxu. Experimental evidence at protein level: Swiss-Prot protein existence level 1. Purine salvage pathway enzyme that catalyzes the transfer of the ribosyl-5-phosphate group from 5-phospho-alpha-D-ribose 1- diphosphate (PRPP) to the N9 position of the 6-oxopurines guanine and xanthine to form the corresponding ribonucleotides GMP (guanosine 5'- monophosphate) and XMP (xanthosine 5'-monophosphate), with the release of PPi. To a lesser extent, also acts on hypoxanthine (PubMed:9100006, PubMed:3886014). Does not ribophosphorylate adenine (PubMed:3886014). From Esch
  10298..10603   +  CDS            frsA (fragment): FRSA_ECOLI - Also known as yafA. Experimental evidence at protein level: Swiss-Prot protein existence level 1. Catalyzes the hydrolysis of esters (PubMed:15808744). Displays esterase activity toward pNP-butyrate (PubMed:15808744). May stimulate mixed-acid fermentation by acting as a fermentation/respiration switch that down-regulates respiration and up- regulates fermentation rates (PubMed:15169777). From Escherichia coli (strain K12).
  10607..10681   +  CDS            small t antigen (fragment): SV40 (simian virus 40) small t antigen
  10683..10748   +  intron         small t intron: SV40 (simian virus 40) small t antigen intron
  10878..10898   +  CDS            SV40 NLS: nuclear localization signal of SV40 (simian virus 40) large T antigen
  11217..11300   +  CDS            large T antigen (fragment): large T antigen from SV40 (simian virus 40)
  11323..11457   +  polyA_signal   SV40 poly(A) signal: SV40 polyadenylation signal
  11624..11953   +  CDS            nef (fragment): NEF_HV1BR - Experimental evidence at protein level: Swiss-Prot protein existence level 1. Extracellular Nef protein targets CD4(+) T-lymphocytes for apoptosis by interacting with CXCR4 surface receptors (PubMed:14990729). From Human immunodeficiency virus type 1 group M subtype B (isolate BRU/LAI) (HIV-1).
  12001..12258   +  LTR            5' LTR (truncated): truncated 5' long terminal repeat (LTR) from HIV-1
  12305..12430   +  misc_feature   HIV-1 Ψ: packaging signal of human immunodeficiency virus type 1
  12414..12777   +  CDS            HIV-1 gag (fragment): gag protein from human immunodeficiency virus 1; gag
  12923..13156   +  misc_feature   RRE: The Rev response element (RRE) of HIV-1 allows for Rev-dependent mRNA export from the nucleus to the cytoplasm.
>Addgene plasmid #133749 | PWPXLD-EGFR-WT | addgene full sequence | sequence record 264878 | Addgene NGS Result
AGGTTTAAGAATAGTTTTTGCTGTACTTTCTATAGTGAATAGAGTTAGGCAGGGATATTCACCATTATCG
TTTCAGACCCACCTCCCAACCCCGAGGGGACCCGACAGGCCCGAAGGAATAGAAGAAGAAGGTGGAGAGA
GAGACAGAGACAGATCCATTCGATTAGTGAACGGATCTCGACGGTATCGATCACGAGACTAGCCTCGACC
ATCGATGTCGACGATAAGCTTTGCAAAGATGGATAAAGTTTTAAACAGAGAGGAATCTTTGCAGCTAATG
GACCTTCTAGGTCTTGAAAGGAGTGGGAATTGGCTCCGGTGCCCGTCAGTGGGCAGAGCGCACATCGCCC
ACAGTCCCCGAGAAGTTGGGGGGAGGGGTCGGCAATTGAACCGGTGCCTAGAGAAGGTGGCGCGGGGTAA
ACTGGGAAAGTGATGTCGTGTACTGGCTCCGCCTTTTTCCCGAGGGTGGGGGAGAACCGTATATAAGTGC
AGTAGTCGCCGTGAACGTTCTTTTTCGCAACGGGTTTGCCGCCAGAACACAGGTAAGTGCCGTGTGTGGT
TCCCGCGGGCCTGGCCTCTTTACGGGTTATGGCCCTTGCGTGCCTTGAATTACTTCCACCTGGCTGCAGT
ACGTGATTCTTGATCCCGAGCTTCGGGTTGGAAGTGGGTGGGAGAGTTCGAGGCCTTGCGCTTAAGGAGC
CCCTTCGCCTCGTGCTTGAGTTGAGGCCTGGCCTGGGCGCTGGGGCCGCCGCGTGCGAATCTGGTGGCAC
CTTCGCGCCTGTCTCGCTGCTTTCGATAAGTCTCTAGCCATTTAAAATTTTTGATGACCTGCTGCGACGC
TTTTTTTCTGGCAAGATAGTCTTGTAAATGCGGGCCAAGATCTGCACACTGGTATTTCGGTTTTTGGGGC
CGCGGGCGGCGACGGGGCCCGTGCGTCCCAGCGCACATGTTCGGCGAGGCGGGGCCTGCGAGCGCGGCCA
CCGAGAATCGGACGGGGGTAGTCTCAAGCTGGCCGGCCTGCTCTGGTGCCTGGCCTCGCGCCGCCGTGTA
TCGCCCCGCCCTGGGCGGCAAGGCTGGCCCGGTCGGCACCAGTTGCGTGAGCGGAAAGATGGCCGCTTCC
CGGCCCTGCTGCAGGGAGCTCAAAATGGAGGACGCGGCGCTCGGGAGAGCGGGCGGGTGAGTCACCCACA
CAAAGGAAAAGGGCCTTTCCGTCCTCAGCCGTCGCTTCATGTGACTCCACGGAGTACCGGGCGCCGTCCA
GGCACCTCGATTAGTTCTCGAGCTTTTGGAGTACGTCGTCTTTAGGTTGGGGGGAGGGGTTTTATGCGAT
GGAGTTTCCCCACACTGAGTGGGTGGAGACTGAAGTTAGGCCAGCTTGGCACTTGATGTAATTCTCCTTG
GAATTTGCCCTTTTTGAGTTTGGATCTTGGTTCATTCTCAAGCCTCAGACAGTGGTTCAAAGTTTTTTTC
TTCCATTTCAGGTGTCGTGAGGAATTTCGACATTTAAATTTAATTAATCTCGACGGTATCGGTTAACTTT
TAAAAGAAAAGGGGGGATTGGGGGGTACAGTGCAGGGGAAAGAATAGTAGACATAATAGCAACAGACATA
CAAACTAAAGAATTACAAAAACAAATTACAAAAATTCAAAATTTTATCGATCACGAGACTAGCCTCGAGG
TTTAAACTACGGGATCCAGGCCTAAGCTTACGCGTATGCGACCCTCCGGGACGGCCGGGGCAGCGCTCCT
GGCGCTGCTGGCTGCGCTCTGCCCGGCGAGTCGGGCTCTGGAGGAAAAGAAAGTTTGCCAAGGCACGAGT
AACAAGCTCACGCAGTTGGGCACTTTTGAAGATCATTTTCTCAGCCTCCAGAGGATGTTCAATAACTGTG
AGGTGGTCCTTGGGAATTTGGAAATTACCTATGTGCAGAGGAATTATGATCTTTCCTTCTTAAAGACCAT
CCAGGAGGTGGCTGGTTATGTCCTCATTGCCCTCAACACAGTGGAGCGAATTCCTTTGGAAAACCTGCAG
ATCATCAGAGGAAATATGTACTACGAAAATTCCTATGCCTTAGCAGTCTTATCTAACTATGATGCAAATA
AAACCGGACTGAAGGAGCTGCCCATGAGAAATTTACAGGAAATCCTGCATGGCGCCGTGCGGTTCAGCAA
CAACCCTGCCCTGTGCAACGTGGAGAGCATCCAGTGGCGGGACATAGTCAGCAGTGACTTTCTCAGCAAC
ATGTCGATGGACTTCCAGAACCACCTGGGCAGCTGCCAAAAGTGTGATCCAAGCTGTCCCAATGGGAGCT
GCTGGGGTGCAGGAGAGGAGAACTGCCAGAAACTGACCAAAATCATCTGTGCCCAGCAGTGCTCCGGGCG
CTGCCGTGGCAAGTCCCCCAGTGACTGCTGCCACAACCAGTGTGCTGCAGGCTGCACAGGCCCCCGGGAG
AGCGACTGCCTGGTCTGCCGCAAATTCCGAGACGAAGCCACGTGCAAGGACACCTGCCCCCCACTCATGC
TCTACAACCCCACCACGTACCAGATGGATGTGAACCCCGAGGGCAAATACAGCTTTGGTGCCACCTGCGT
GAAGAAGTGTCCCCGTAATTATGTGGTGACAGATCACGGCTCGTGCGTCCGAGCCTGTGGGGCCGACAGC
TATGAGATGGAGGAAGACGGCGTCCGCAAGTGTAAGAAGTGCGAAGGGCCTTGCCGCAAAGTGTGTAACG
GAATAGGTATTGGTGAATTTAAAGACTCACTCTCCATAAATGCTACGAATATTAAACACTTCAAAAACTG
CACCTCCATCAGTGGCGATCTCCACATCCTGCCGGTGGCATTTAGGGGTGACTCCTTCACACATACTCCT
CCTCTGGATCCACAGGAACTGGATATTCTGAAAACCGTAAAGGAAATCACAGGGTTTTTGCTGATTCAGG
CTTGGCCTGAAAACAGGACGGACCTCCATGCCTTTGAGAACCTAGAAATCATACGCGGCAGGACCAAGCA
ACATGGTCAGTTTTCTCTTGCAGTCGTCAGCCTGAACATAACATCCTTGGGATTACGCTCCCTCAAGGAG
ATAAGTGATGGAGATGTGATAATTTCAGGAAACAAAAATTTGTGCTATGCAAATACAATAAACTGGAAAA
AACTGTTTGGGACCTCCGGTCAGAAAACCAAAATTATAAGCAACAGAGGTGAAAACAGCTGCAAGGCCAC
AGGCCAGGTCTGCCATGCCTTGTGCTCCCCCGAGGGCTGCTGGGGCCCGGAGCCCAGGGACTGCGTCTCT
TGCCGGAATGTCAGCCGAGGCAGGGAATGCGTGGACAAGTGCAACCTTCTGGAGGGTGAGCCAAGGGAGT
TTGTGGAGAACTCTGAGTGCATACAGTGCCACCCAGAGTGCCTGCCTCAGGCCATGAACATCACCTGCAC
AGGACGGGGACCAGACAACTGTATCCAGTGTGCCCACTACATTGACGGCCCCCACTGCGTCAAGACCTGC
CCGGCAGGAGTCATGGGAGAAAACAACACCCTGGTCTGGAAGTACGCAGACGCCGGCCATGTGTGCCACC
TGTGCCATCCAAACTGCACCTACGGATGCACTGGGCCAGGTCTTGAAGGCTGTCCAACGAATGGGCCTAA
GATCCCGTCCATCGCCACTGGGATGGTGGGGGCCCTCCTCTTGCTGCTGGTGGTGGCCCTGGGGATCGGC
CTCTTCATGCGAAGGCGCCACATCGTTCGGAAGCGCACGCTGCGGAGGCTGCTGCAGGAGAGGGAGCTTG
TGGAGCCTCTTACACCCAGT
[981 nt withheld, positions 3801-4781]
TTCTTCAGCAGCCCCTCCACGTCACGGACTCCCCTCCTGAGCTCTCTGAGTGCAACCAGCAACAATTCCA
CCGTGGCTTGCATTGATAGAAATGGGCTGCAAAGCTGTCCCATCAAGGAAGACAGCTTCTTGCAGCGATA
CAGCTCAGACCCCACAGGCGCCTTGACTGAGGACAGCATAGACGACACCTTCCTCCCAGTGCCTGAATAC
ATAAACCAGTCCGTTCCCAAAAGGCCCGCTGGCTCTGTGCAGAATCCTGTCTATCACAATCAGCCTCTGA
ACCCCGCGCCCAGCAGAGACCCACACTACCAGGACCCCCACAGCACTGCAGTGGGCAACCCCGAGTATCT
CAACACTGTCCAGCCCACCTGTGTCAACAGCACATTCGACAGCCCTGCCCACTGGGCCCAGAAAGGCAGC
CACCAAATTAGCCTGGACAACCCTGACTACCAGCAGGACTTCTTTCCCAAGGAAGCCAAGCCAAATGGCA
TCTTTAAGGGCTCCACAGCTGAAAATGCAGAATACCTAAGGGTCGCGCCACAAAGCAGTGAATTTATTGG
AGCAGAGGTACCGCGGGCCCGGGATCCTTACCCATACGATGTTCCAGATTACGCTTACCCATACGATGTT
CCAGATTACGCTTACCCATACGATGTTCCAGATTACGCTTGAGCGGCCGCGACTCTAGATCATAATCAGC
CATACCACATTTGACTAGTCATATGATAATCAACCTCTGGATTACAAAATTTGTGAAAGATTGACTGGTA
TTCTTAACTATGTTGCTCCTTTTACGCTATGTGGATACGCTGCTTTAATGCCTTTGTATCATGCTATTGC
TTCCCGTATGGCTTTCATTTTCTCCTCCTTGTATAAATCCTGGTTGCTGTCTCTTTATGAGGAGTTGTGG
CCCGTTGTCAGGCAACGTGGCGTGGTGTGCACTGTGTTTGCTGACGCAACCCCCACTGGTTGGGGCATTG
CCACCACCTGTCAGCTCCTTTCCGGGACTTTCGCTTTCCCCCTCCCTATTGCCACGGCGGAACTCATCGC
CGCCTGCCTTGCCCGCTGCTGGACAGGGGCTCGGCTGTTGGGCACTGACAATTCCGTGGTGTTGTCGGGG
AAGCTGACGTCCTTTCCATGGCTGCTCGCCTGTGTTGCCACCTGGATTCTGCGCGGGACGTCCTTCTGCT
ACGTCCCTTCGGCCCTCAATCCAGCGGACCTTCCTTCCCGCGGCCTGCTGCCGGCTCTGCGGCCTCTTCC
GCGTCTTCGCCTTCGCCCTCAGACGAGTCGGATCTCCCTTTGGGCCGCCTCCCCGCATCGGTACGTATGG
CCAGGTACCTTTAAGACCAATGACTTACAAGGCAGCTGTAGATCTTAGCCACTTTTTAAAAGAAAAGGGG
GGACTGGAAGGGCTAATTCACTCCCAACGAAGACAAGATCTGCTTTTTGCTTGTACTGGGTCTCTCTGGT
TAGACCAGATCTGAGCCTGGGAGCTCTCTGGCTAACTAGGGAACCCACTGCTTAAGCCTCAATAAAGCTT
GCCTTGAGTGCTTCAAGTAGTGTGTGCCCGTCTGTTGTGTGACTCTGGTAACTAGAGATCCCTCAGACCC
TTTTAGTCAGTGTGGAAAATCTCTAGCAGCATCTAGAATTAATTCCGTGTATTCTATAGTGTCACCTAAA
TCGTATGTGTATGATACATAAGGTTATGTATTAATTGTAGCCGCGTTCTAACGACAATATGTACAAGCCT
AATTGTGTAGCATCTGGCTTACTGAAGCAGACCCTATCATCTCTCTCGTAAACTGCCGTCAGAGTCGGTT
TGGTTGGACGAACCTTCTGAGTTTCTGGTAACGCCGTCCCGCACCCGGAAATGGTCAGCGAACCAATCAG
CAGGGTCATCGCTAGCCAGATCCTCTACGCCGGACGCATCGTGGCCGGCATCACCGGCGCCACAGGTGCG
GTTGCTGGCGCCTATATCGCCGACATCACCGATGGGGAAGATCGGGCTCGCCACTTCGGGCTCATGAGCG
CTTGTTTCGGCGTGGGTATGGTGGCAGGCCCCGTGGCCGGGGGACTGTTGGGCGCCATCTCCTTGCATGC
ACCATTCCTTGCGGCGGCGGTGCTCAACGGCCTCAACCTACTACTGGGCTGCTTCCTAATGCAGGAGTCG
CATAAGGGAGAGCGTCGAATGGTGCACTCTCAGTACAATCTGCTCTGATGCCGCATAGTTAAGCCAGCCC
CGACACCCGCCAACACCCGCTGACGCGCCCTGACGGGCTTGTCTGCTCCCGGCATCCGCTTACAGACAAG
CTGTGACCGTCTCCGGGAGCTGCATGTGTCAGAGGTTTTCACCGTCATCACCGAAACGCGCGAGACGAAA
GGGCCTCGTGATACGCCTATTTTTATAGGTTAATGTCATGATAATAATGGTTTCTTAGACGTCAGGTGGC
ACTTTTCGGGGAAATGTGCGCGGAACCCCTATTTGTTTATTTTTCTAAATACATTCAAATATGTATCCGC
TCATGAGACAATAACCCTGATAAATGCTTCAATAATATTGAAAAAGGAAGAGTATGAGTATTCAACATTT
CCGTGTCGCCCTTATTCCCTTTTTTGCGGCATTTTGCCTTCCTGTTTTTGCTCACCCAGAAACGCTGGTG
AAAGTAAAAGATGCTGAAGATCAGTTGGGTGCACGAGTGGGTTACATCGAACTGGATCTCAACAGCGGTA
AGATCCTTGAGAGTTTTCGCCCCGAAGAACGTTTTCCAATGATGAGCACTTTTAAAGTTCTGCTATGTGG
CGCGGTATTATCCCGTATTGACGCCGGGCAAGAGCAACTCGGTCGCCGCATACACTATTCTCAGAATGAC
TTGGTTGAGTACTCACCAGTCACAGAAAAGCATCTTACGGATGGCATGACAGTAAGAGAATTATGCAGTG
CTGCCATAACCATGAGTGATAACACTGCGGCCAACTTACTTCTGACAACGATCGGAGGACCGAAGGAGCT
AACCGCTTTTTTGCACAACATGGGGGATCATGTAACTCGCCTTGATCGTTGGGAACCGGAGCTGAATGAA
GCCATACCAAACGACGAGCGTGACACCACGATGCCTGTAGCAATGGCAACAACGTTGCGCAAACTATTAA
CTGGCGAACTACTTACTCTAGCTTCCCGGCAACAATTAATAGACTGGATGGAGGCGGATAAAGTTGCAGG
ACCACTTCTGCGCTCGGCCCTTCCGGCTGGCTGGTTTATTGCTGATAAATCTGGAGCCGGTGAGCGTGGG
TCTCGCGGTATCATTGCAGCACTGGGGCCAGATGGTAAGCCCTCCCGTATCGTAGTTATCTACACGACGG
GGAGTCAGGCAACTATGGATGAACGAAATAGACAGATCGCTGAGATAGGTGCCTCACTGATTAAGCATTG
GTAACTGTCAGACCAAGTTTACTCATATATACTTTAGATTGATTTAAAACTTCATTTTTAATTTAAAAGG
ATCTAGGTGAAGATCCTTTTTGATAATCTCATGACCAAAATCCCTTAACGTGAGTTTTCGTTCCACTGAG
CGTCAGACCCCGTAGAAAAGATCAAAGGATCTTCTTGAGATCCTTTTTTTCTGCGCGTAATCTGCTGCTT
GCAAACAAAAAAACCACCGCTACCAGCGGTGGTTTGTTTGCCGGATCAAGAGCTACCAACTCTTTTTCCG
AAGGTAACTGGCTTCAGCAGAGCGCAGATACCAAATACTGTTCTTCTAGTGTAGCCGTAGTTAGGCCACC
ACTTCAAGAACTCTGTAGCACCGCCTACATACCTCGCTCTGCTAATCCTGTTACCAGTGGCTGCTGCCAG
TGGCGATAAGTCGTGTCTTACCGGGTTGGACTCAAGACGATAGTTACCGGATAAGGCGCAGCGGTCGGGC
TGAACGGGGGGTTCGTGCACACAGCCCAGCTTGGAGCGAACGACCTACACCGAACTGAGATACCTACAGC
GTGAGCTATGAGAAAGCGCCACGCTTCCCGAAGGGAGAAAGGCGGACAGGTATCCGGTAAGCGGCAGGGT
CGGAACAGGAGAGCGCACGAGGGAGCTTCCAGGGGGAAACGCCTGGTATCTTTATAGTCCTGTCGGGTTT
CGCCACCTCTGACTTGAGCGTCGATTTTTGTGATGCTCGTCAGGGGGGCGGAGCCTATGGAAAAACGCCA
GCAACGCGGCCTTTTTACGGTTCCTGGCCTTTTGCTGGCCTTTTGCTCACATGTTCTTTCCTGCGTTATC
CCCTGATTCTGTGGATAACCGTATTACCGCCTTTGAGTGAGCTGATACCGCTCGCCGCAGCCGAACGACC
GAGCGCAGCGAGTCAGTGAGCGAGGAAGCGGAAGAGCGCCCAATACGCAAACCGCCTCTCCCCGCGCGTT
GGCCGATTCATTAATGCAGCTGTGGAATGTGTGTCAGTTAGGGTGTGGAAAGTCCCCAGGCTCCCCAGCA
GGCAGAAGTATGCAAAGCATGCATCTCAATTAGTCAGCAACCAGGTGTGGAAAGTCCCCAGGCTCCCCAG
CAGGCAGAAGTATGCAAAGCATGCATCTCAATTAGTCAGCAACCATAGTCCCGCCCCTAACTCCGCCCAT
CCCGCCCCTAACTCCGCCCAGTTCCGCCCATTCTCCGCCCCATGGCTGACTAATTTTTTTTATTTATGCA
GAGGCCGAGGCCGCCTCGGCCTCTGAGCTATTCCAGAAGTAGTGAGGAGGCTTTTTTGGAGGCCTAGGCT
TTTGCAAAAAGCTTGGACACAAGACAGGCTTGCGAGATATGTTTGAGAATACCACTTTATCCCGCGTCAG
GGAGAGGCAGTGCGTAAAAAGACGCGGACTCATGTGAAATACTGGTTTTTAGTGCGCCAGATCTCTATAA
TCTCGCGCAACCTATTTTCCCCTCGAACACTTTTTAAGCCGTAGATAAACAGGCTGGGACACTTCACATG
AGCGAAAAATACATCGTCACCTGGGACATGTTGCAGATCCATGCACGTAAACTCGCAAGCCGACTGATGC
CTTCTGAACAATGGAAAGGCATTATTGCCGTAAGCCGTGGCGGTCTGTACCGGGTGCGTTACTGGCGCGT
GAACTGGGTATTCGTCATGTCGATACCGTTTGTATTTCCAGCTACGATCACGACAACCAGCGCGAGCTTA
AAGTGCTGAAACGCGCAGAAGGCGATGGCGAAGGCTTCATCGTTATTGATGACCTGGTGGATACCGGTGG
TACTGCGGTTGCGATTCGTGAAATGTATCCAAAAGCGCACTTTGTCACCATCTTCGCAAAACCGGCTGGT
CGTCCGCTGGTTGATGACTATGTTGTTGATATCCCGCAAGATACCTGGATTGAACAGCCGTGGGATATGG
GCGTCGTATTCGTCCCGCCAATCTCCGGTCGCTAATCTTTTCAACGCCTGGCACTGCCGGGCGTTGTTCT
TTTTAACTTCAGGCGGGTTACAATAGTTTCCAGTAAGTATTCTGGAGGCTGCATCCATGACACAGGCAAA
CCTGAGCGAAACCCTGTTCAAACCCCGCTTTAAACATCCTGAAACCTCGACGCTAGTCCGCCGCTTTAAT
CACGGCGCACAACCGCCTGTGCAGTCGGCCCTTGATGGTAAAACCATCCCTCACTGGTATCGCATGATTA
ACCGTCTGATGTGGATCTGGCGCGGCATTGACCCACGCGAAATCCTCGACGTCCAGGCACGTATTGTGAT
GAGCGATGCCGAACGTACCGACGATGATTTATACGATACGGTGATTGGCTACCGTGGCGGCAACTGGATT
TATGAGTGGGCCCCGGATCTTTGTGAAGGAACCTTACTTCTGTGGTGTGACATAATTGGACAAACTACCT
ACAGAGATTTAAAGCTCTAAGGTAAATATAAAATTTTTAAGTGTATAATGTGTTAAACTACTGATTCTAA
TTGTTTGTGTATTTTAGATTCCAACCTATGGAACTGATGAATGGGAGCAGTGGTGGAATGCCTTTAATGA
GGAAAACCTGTTTTGCTCAGAAGAAATGCCATCTAGTGATGATGAGGCTACTGCTGACTCTCAACATTCT
ACTCCTCCAAAAAAGAAGAGAAAGGTAGAAGACCCCAAGGACTTTCCTTCAGAATTGCTAAGTTTTTTGA
GTCATGCTGTGTTTAGTAATAGAACTCTTGCTTGCTTTGCTATTTACACCACAAAGGAAAAAGCTGCACT
GCTATACAAGAAAATTATGGAAAAATATTCTGTAACCTTTATAAGTAGGCATAACAGTTATAATCATAAC
ATACTGTTTTTTCTTACTCCACACAGGCATAGAGTGTCTGCTATTAATAACTATGCTCAAAAATTGTGTA
CCTTTAGCTTTTTAATTTGTAAAGGGGTTAATAAGGAATATTTGATGTATAGTGCCTTGACTAGAGATCA
TAATCAGCCATACCACATTTGTAGAGGTTTTACTTGCTTTAAAAAACCTCCCACACCTCCCCCTGAACCT
GAAACATAAAATGAATGCAATTGTTGTTGTTAACTTGTTTATTGCAGCTTATAATGGTTACAAATAAAGC
AATAGCATCACAAATTTCACAAATAAAGCATTTTTTTCACTGCATTCTAGTTGTGGTTTGTCCAAACTCA
TCAATGTATCTTATCATGTCTGGATCAACTGGATAACTCAAGCTAACCAAAATCATCCCAAACTTCCCAC
CCCATACCCTATTACCACTGCCAATTACCTGTGGTTTCATTTACTCTAAACCTGTGATTCCTCTGAATTA
TTTTCATTTTAAAGAAATTGTATTTGTTAAATATGTACTACAAACTTAGTAGTTGGAAGGGCTAATTCAC
TCCCAAAGAAGACAAGATATCCTTGATCTGTGGATCTACCACACACAAGGCTACTTCCCTGATTAGCAGA
ACTACACACCAGGGCCAGGGGTCAGATATCCACTGACCTTTGGATGGTGCTACAAGCTAGTACCAGTTGA
GCCAGATAAGGTAGAAGAGGCCAATAAAGGAGAGAACACCAGCTTGTTACACCCTGTGAGCCTGCATGGG
ATGGATGACCCGGAGAGAGAAGTGTTAGAGTGGAGGTTTGACAGCCGCCTAGCATTTCATCACGTGGCCC
GAGAGCTGCATCCGGAGTACTTCAAGAACTGCTGATATCGAGCTTGCTACAAGGGACTTTCCGCTGGGGA
CTTTCCAGGGAGGCGTGGCCTGGGCGGGACTGGGGAGTGGCGAGCCCTCAGATCCTGCATATAAGCAGCT
GCTTTTTGCCTGTACTGGGTCTCTCTGGTTAGACCAGATCTGAGCCTGGGAGCTCTCTGGCTAACTAGGG
AACCCACTGCTTAAGCCTCAATAAAGCTTGCCTTGAGTGCTTCAAGTAGTGTGTGCCCGTCTGTTGTGTG
ACTCTGGTAACTAGAGATCCCTCAGACCCTTTTAGTCAGTGTGGAAAATCTCTAGCAGTGGCGCCCGAAC
AGGGACTTGAAAGCGAAAGGGAAACCAGAGGAGCTCTCTCGACGCAGGACTCGGCTTGCTGAAGCGCGCA
CGGCAAGAGGCGAGGGGCGGCGACTGGTGAGTACGCCAAAAATTTTGACTAGCGGAGGCTAGAAGGAGAG
AGATGGGTGCGAGAGCGTCAGTATTAAGCGGGGGAGAATTAGATCGCGATGGGAAAAAATTCGGTTAAGG
CCAGGGGGAAAGAAAAAATATAAATTAAAACATATAGTATGGGCAAGCAGGGAGCTAGAACGATTCGCAG
TTAATCCTGGCCTGTTAGAAACATCAGAAGGCTGTAGACAAATACTGGGACAGCTACAACCATCCCTTCA
GACAGGATCAGAAGAACTTAGATCATTATATAATACAGTAGCAACCCTCTATTGTGTGCATCAAAGGATA
GAGATAAAAGACACCAAGGAAGCTTTAGACAAGATAGAGGAAGAGCAAAACAAAAGTAAGACCACCGCAC
AGCAAGCGGCCGCTGATCTTCAGACCTGGAGGAGGAGATATGAGGGACAATTGGAGAAGTGAATTATATA
AATATAAAGTAGTAAAAATTGAACCATTAGGAGTAGCACCCACCAAGGCAAAGAGAAGAGTGGTGCAGAG
AGAAAAAAGAGCAGTGGGAATAGGAGCTTTGTTCCTTGGGTTCTTGGGAGCAGCAGGAAGCACTATGGGC
GCAGCGTCAATGACGCTGACGGTACAGGCCAGACAATTATTGTCTGGTATAGTGCAGCAGCAGAACAATT
TGCTGAGGGCTATTGAGGCGCAACAGCATCTGTTGCAACTCACAGTCTGGGGCATCAAGCAGCTCCAGGC
AAGAATCCTGGCTGTGGAAAGATACCTAAAGGATCAACAGCTCCTGGGGATTTGGGGTTGCTCTGGAAAA
CTCATTTGCACCACTGCTGTGCCTTGGAATGCTAGTTGGAGTAATAAATCTCTGGAACAGATTTGGAATC
ACACGACCTGGATGGAGTGGGACAGAGAAATTAACAATTACACAAGCTTAATACACTCCTTAATTGAAGA
ATCGCAAAACCAGCAAGAAAAGAATGAACAAGAATTATTGGAATTAGATAAATGGGCAAGTTTGTGGAAT
TGGTTTAACATAACAAATTGGCTGTGGTATATAAAATTATTCATAATGATAGTAGGAGGCTTGGT
